LOCUS       Exported 7175 bp ds-DNA circular SYN 12-MAY-2021
DEFINITION  synthetic circular DNA
ACCESSION   .
VERSION     .
KEYWORDS    ADAMTS5_pCSdest
SOURCE      synthetic DNA construct
  ORGANISM  synthetic DNA construct
REFERENCE   1 (bases 1 to 7175)
  AUTHORS   Edie S, Zaghloul NA, Leitch CC, Klinedinst DK, Lebron J, Thole JF,
            McCallion AS, Katsanis N, Reeves RH
  TITLE     Survey of Human Chromosome 21 Gene Expression Effects on Early
            Development in Danio rerio.
  JOURNAL   G3 (Bethesda). 2018 Jul 2;8(7):2215-2223. doi:
            10.1534/g3.118.200144.
  PUBMED    29760202
REFERENCE   2 (bases 1 to 7175)
  AUTHORS   .
  TITLE     Direct Submission
  JOURNAL   Exported May 12, 2021 from SnapGene Server 1.1.58
            http://www.snapgene.com
FEATURES             Location/Qualifiers
     source          1..7175
                     /organism="synthetic DNA construct"
                     /mol_type="other DNA"
     promoter        1..978
                     /label=CMV IE94 promoter
                     /note="enhancer/promoter region of simian cytomegalovirus
                     major immediate early transcription unit IE94"
     promoter        1013..1031
                     /label=SP6 promoter
                     /note="promoter for bacteriophage SP6 RNA polymerase"
     primer_bind     1013..1030
                     /label=SP6
                     /note="SP6 promoter, forward primer"
     protein_bind    1085..1109
                     /gene="mutant version of attB"
                     /label=attB1
                     /bound_moiety="BP Clonase(TM)"
                     /note="recombination site for the Gateway(R) BP reaction"
     protein_bind    complement(4137..4161)
                     /gene="mutant version of attB"
                     /label=attB2
                     /bound_moiety="BP Clonase(TM)"
                     /note="recombination site for the Gateway(R) BP reaction"
     promoter        complement(4183..4200)
                     /label=T7 promoter
                     /note="promoter for bacteriophage T7 RNA polymerase"
     polyA_signal    4205..4339
                     /label=SV40 poly(A) signal
                     /note="SV40 polyadenylation signal"
     primer_bind     complement(4229..4248)
                     /label=EBV-rev
                     /note="SV40 polyA terminator, reverse primer"
     primer_bind     4283..4302
                     /label=SV40pA-R
                     /note="SV40 polyA, reverse primer"
     primer_bind     complement(4452..4472)
                     /label=T3
                     /note="T3 promoter, forward primer"
     promoter        complement(4452..4470)
                     /label=T3 promoter
                     /note="promoter for bacteriophage T3 RNA polymerase"
     primer_bind     complement(4491..4507)
                     /label=M13 rev
                     /note="common sequencing primer, one of multiple similar
                     variants"
     primer_bind     complement(4491..4507)
                     /label=M13 Reverse
                     /note="In lacZ gene. Also called M13-rev"
     primer_bind     complement(4504..4526)
                     /label=M13/pUC Reverse
                     /note="In lacZ gene"
     protein_bind    4515..4531
                     /label=lac operator
                     /bound_moiety="lac repressor encoded by lacI"
                     /note="The lac repressor binds to the lac operator to
                     inhibit transcription in E. coli. This inhibition can be
                     relieved by adding lactose or
                     isopropyl-beta-D-thiogalactopyranoside (IPTG)."
     promoter        complement(4539..4569)
                     /label=lac promoter
                     /note="promoter for the E. coli lac operon"
     protein_bind    4584..4605
                     /label=CAP binding site
                     /bound_moiety="E. coli catabolite activator protein"
                     /note="CAP binding activates transcription in the presence
                     of cAMP."
     primer_bind     complement(4722..4739)
                     /label=L4440
                     /note="L4440 vector, forward primer"
     rep_origin      complement(4893..5481)
                     /direction=LEFT
                     /label=ori
                     /note="high-copy-number ColE1/pMB1/pBR322/pUC origin of
                     replication"
     primer_bind     complement(4973..4992)
                     /label=pBR322ori-F
                     /note="pBR322 origin, forward primer"
     CDS             complement(5652..6512)
                     /codon_start=1
                     /gene="bla"
                     /product="beta-lactamase"
                     /label=AmpR
                     /note="confers resistance to ampicillin, carbenicillin, and
                     related antibiotics"
                     /translation="MSIQHFRVALIPFFAAFCLPVFAHPETLVKVKDAEDQLGARVGYI
                     ELDLNSGKILESFRPEERFPMMSTFKVLLCGAVLSRIDAGQEQLGRRIHYSQNDLVEYS
                     PVTEKHLTDGMTVRELCSAAITMSDNTAANLLLTTIGGPKELTAFLHNMGDHVTRLDRW
                     EPELNEAIPNDERDTTMPVAMATTLRKLLTGELLTLASRQQLIDWMEADKVAGPLLRSA
                     LPAGWFIADKSGAGERGSRGIIAALGPDGKPSRIVVIYTTGSQATMDERNRQIAEIGAS
                     LIKHW"
     primer_bind     6275..6294
                     /label=Amp-R
                     /note="Ampicillin resistance gene, reverse primer"
     promoter        complement(6513..6617)
                     /gene="bla"
                     /label=AmpR promoter
     rep_origin      complement(6643..7098)
                     /direction=LEFT
                     /label=f1 ori
                     /note="f1 bacteriophage origin of replication; arrow
                     indicates direction of (+) strand synthesis"
     primer_bind     complement(6780..6801)
                     /label=F1ori-F
                     /note="F1 origin, forward primer"
     primer_bind     6992..7011
                     /label=F1ori-R
                     /note="F1 origin, reverse primer"
ORIGIN
        1 gccaattcaa tatggcgtat atggactcat gccaattcaa tatggtggat ctggacctgt
       61 gccaattcaa tatggcgtat atggactcgt gccaattcaa tatggtggat ctggacccca
      121 gccaattcaa tatggcggac ttggcaccat gccaattcaa tatggcggac ctggcactgt
      181 gccaactggg gaggggtcta cttggcacgg tgccaagttt gaggaggggt cttggccctg
      241 tgccaagtcc gccatattga attggcatgg tgccaataat ggcggccata ttggctatat
      301 gccaggatca atatataggc aatatccaat atggccctat gccaatatgg ctattggcca
      361 ggttcaatac tatgtattgg ccctatgcca tatagtattc catatatggg ttttcctatt
      421 gacgtagata gcccctccca atgggcggtc ccatatacca tatatggggc ttcctaatac
      481 cgcccatagc cactccccca ttgacgtcaa tggtctctat atatggtctt tcctattgac
      541 gtcatatggg cggtcctatt gacgtatatg gcgcctcccc cattgacgtc aattacggta
      601 aatggcccgc ctggctcaat gcccattgac gtcaatagga ccacccacca ttgacgtcaa
      661 tgggatggct cattgcccat tcatatccgt tctcacgccc cctattgacg tcaatgacgg
      721 taaatggccc acttggcagt acatcaatat ctattaatag taacttggca agtacattac
      781 tattggaagt acgccagggt acattggcag tactcccatt gacgtcaatg gcggtaaatg
      841 gcccgcgatg gctgccaagt acatccccat tgacgtcaat ggggaggggc aatgacgcaa
      901 atgggcgttc cattgacgta aatgggcggt aggcgtgcct aatgggaggt ctatataagc
      961 aatgctcgtt tagggaaccg ccattctgcc tggggacgtc ggagcaagct tgatttaggt
     1021 gacactatag aatacaagct acttgttctt tttgcaggat cccatcgatt cgaattcaag
     1081 gatcacaagt ttgtacaaaa aagcaggctt taaaggaacc aattcagtcg actggatccg
     1141 gtaccgaatt cgcggccgcg aattcgccct tatcccccgc cccgttaact tcatagcaaa
     1201 taacaaatac ccataaagtc ccagtcgcgc agcccctccc cgcgggcagc gcactatgct
     1261 gctcgggtgg gcgtccctgc tgctgtgcgc gttccgcctg cccctggccg cggtcggccc
     1321 cgccgcgaca cctgcccagg ataaagccgg gcagcctccg actgctgcag cagccgccca
     1381 gccccgccgg cggcaggggg aggaggtgca ggagcgagcc gagcctcccg gccacccgca
     1441 ccccctggcg cagcggcgca ggagcaaggg gctggtgcag aacatcgacc aactctactc
     1501 cggcggcggc aaggtgggct acctcgtcta cgcgggcggc cggaggttcc tcttggacct
     1561 ggagcgagat ggttcggtgg gcattgctgg cttcgtgccc gcaggaggcg ggacgagtgc
     1621 gccctggcgc caccggagcc actgcttcta tcggggcaca gtggacgcta gtccccgctc
     1681 tctggctgtc tttgacctct gtgggggtct cgacggcttc ttcgcggtca agcacgcgcg
     1741 ctacacccta aagccactgc tgcgcggacc ctgggcggag gaagaaaagg ggcgcgtgta
     1801 cggggatggg tccgcacgga tcctgcacgt ctacacccgc gagggcttca gcttcgaggc
     1861 cctgccgccg cgcgccagct gcgaaacccc cgcgtccaca ccggaggccc acgagcatgc
     1921 tccggcgcac agcaacccga gcggacgcgc agcactggcc tcgcagctct tggaccagtc
     1981 cgctctctcg cccgctgggg gctcaggacc gcagacgtgg tggcggcggc ggcgccgctc
     2041 catctcccgg gcccgccagg tggagctgct tctggtggct gacgcgtcca tggcgcggtt
     2101 gtatggccgg ggcctgcagc attacctgct gaccctggcc tccatcgcca ataggctgta
     2161 cagccatgct agcatcgaga accacatccg cctggccgtg gtgaaggtgg tggtgctagg
     2221 cgacaaggac aagagcctgg aagtgagcaa gaacgctgcc accacactca agaacttttg
     2281 caagtggcag caccaacaca accagctggg agatgaccat gaggagcact acgatgcagc
     2341 tatcctgttt actcgggagg atttatgtgg gcatcattca tgtgacaccc tgggaatggc
     2401 agacgttggg accatatgtt ctccagagcg cagctgtgct gtgattgaag acgatggcct
     2461 ccacgcagcc ttcactgtgg ctcacgaaat cggacattta cttggcctct cccatgacga
     2521 ttccaaattc tgtgaagaga cctttggttc cacagaagat aagcgcttaa tgtcttccat
     2581 ccttaccagc attgatgcat ctaagccctg gtccaaatgc acttcagcca ccatcacaga
     2641 attcctggat gatggccatg gtaactgttt gctggaccta ccacgaaagc agatcctggg
     2701 ccccgaagaa ctcccaggac agacctacga tgccacccag cagtgcaacc tgacattcgg
     2761 gcctgagtac tccgtgtgtc ccggcatgga tgtctgtgct cgcctgtggt gtgctgtggt
     2821 acgccagggc cagatggtct gtctgaccaa gaagctgcct gcggtggaag ggacgccttg
     2881 tggaaagggg agaatctgcc tgcagggcaa atgtgtggac aaaaccaaga aaaaatatta
     2941 ttcaacgtca agccatggca actggggatc ttggggatcc tggggccagt gttctcgctc
     3001 atgtggagga ggagtgcagt ttgcctatcg tcactgtaat aaccctgctc ccagaaacaa
     3061 cggacgctac tgcacaggga agagggccat ctaccgctcc tgcagtctca tgccctgccc
     3121 acccaatggt aaatcatttc gtcatgaaca gtgtgaggcc aaaaatggct atcagtctga
     3181 tgcaaaagga gtcaaaactt ttgtggaatg ggttcccaaa tatgcaggtg tcctgccagc
     3241 ggatgtgtgc aagctgacct gcagagccaa gggcactggc tactatgtgg tattttctcc
     3301 aaaggtgacc gatggcactg aatgtaggcc gtacagtaat tccgtctgcg tccgggggaa
     3361 gtgtgtgaga actggctgtg acggcatcat tggctcaaag ctgcagtatg acaagtgcgg
     3421 agtatgtgga ggagacaact ccagctgtac aaagattgtt ggaaccttta ataagaaaag
     3481 taagggttac actgacgtgg tgaggattcc tgaaggggca acccacataa aagttcgaca
     3541 gttcaaagcc aaagaccaga ctagattcac tgcctattta gccctgaaaa agaaaaacgg
     3601 tgagtacctt atcaatggaa agtacatgat ctccacttca gagactatca ttgacatcaa
     3661 tggaacagtc atgaactata gcggttggag ccacagggat gacttcctgc atggcatggg
     3721 ctactctgcc acgaaggaaa ttctaatagt gcagattctt gcaacagacc ccactaaacc
     3781 attagatgtc cgttatagct tttttgttcc caagaagtcc actccaaaag taaactctgt
     3841 cactagtcat ggcagcaata aagtgggatc acacacttcg cagccgcagt gggtcacggg
     3901 cccatggctc gcctgctcta ggacctgtga cacaggttgg cacaccagaa cggtgcagtg
     3961 ccaggatgga aaccggaagt tagcaaaagg atgtcctctc tcccaaaggc cttctgcgtt
     4021 taagcaatgc ttgttgaaga aatgttagcc tgtggttatg atcttatgca caaagataac
     4081 tggaggattc agcaccgatg cagtcgtgta tataaagggc gaattcgttt atctagaccc
     4141 agctttcttg tacaaagtgg tgatcctctc gagcctctag aactatagtg agtcgtatta
     4201 cgtagatcca gacatgataa gatacattga tgagtttgga caaaccacaa ctagaatgca
     4261 gtgaaaaaaa tgctttattt gtgaaatttg tgatgctatt gctttatttg taaccattat
     4321 aagctgcaat aaacaagtta acaacaacaa ttgcattcat tttatgtttc aggttcaggg
     4381 ggaggtgtgg gaggtttttt aattcgcggc cgcggcgcca atgcattggg cccggtaccc
     4441 agcttttgtt ccctttagtg agggttaatt gcgcgcttgg cgtaatcatg gtcatagctg
     4501 tttcctgtgt gaaattgtta tccgctcaca attccacaca acatacgagc cgggagcata
     4561 aagtgtaaag cctggggtgc ctaatgagtg agctaactca cattaattgc gttgcgctca
     4621 ctgcccgctt tccagtcggg aaacctgtcg tgccagctgc attaatgaat cggccaacgc
     4681 gcggggagag gcggtttgcg tattgggcgc tcttccgctt cctcgctcac tgactcgctg
     4741 cgctcggtcg ttcggctgcg gcgagcggta tcagctcact caaaggcggt aatacggtta
     4801 tccacagaat caggggataa cgcaggaaag aacatgtgag caaaaggcca gcaaaaggcc
     4861 aggaaccgta aaaaggccgc gttgctggcg tttttccata ggctccgccc ccctgacgag
     4921 catcacaaaa atcgacgctc aagtcagagg tggcgaaacc cgacaggact ataaagatac
     4981 caggcgtttc cccctggaag ctccctcgtg cgctctcctg ttccgaccct gccgcttacc
     5041 ggatacctgt ccgcctttct cccttcggga agcgtggcgc tttctcatag ctcacgctgt
     5101 aggtatctca gttcggtgta ggtcgttcgc tccaagctgg gctgtgtgca cgaacccccc
     5161 gttcagcccg accgctgcgc cttatccggt aactatcgtc ttgagtccaa cccggtaaga
     5221 cacgacttat cgccactggc agcagccact ggtaacagga ttagcagagc gaggtatgta
     5281 ggcggtgcta cagagttctt gaagtggtgg cctaactacg gctacactag aagaacagta
     5341 tttggtatct gcgctctgct gaagccagtt accttcggaa aaagagttgg tagctcttga
     5401 tccggcaaac aaaccaccgc tggtagcggt ggtttttttg tttgcaagca gcagattacg
     5461 cgcagaaaaa aaggatctca agaagatcct ttgatctttt ctacggggtc tgacgctcag
     5521 tggaacgaaa actcacgtta agggattttg gtcatgagat tatcaaaaag gatcttcacc
     5581 tagatccttt taaattaaaa atgaagtttt aaatcaatct aaagtatata tgagtaaact
     5641 tggtctgaca gttaccaatg cttaatcagt gaggcaccta tctcagcgat ctgtctattt
     5701 cgttcatcca tagttgcctg actccccgtc gtgtagataa ctacgatacg ggagggctta
     5761 ccatctggcc ccagtgctgc aatgataccg cgagacccac gctcaccggc tccagattta
     5821 tcagcaataa accagccagc cggaagggcc gagcgcagaa gtggtcctgc aactttatcc
     5881 gcctccatcc agtctattaa ttgttgccgg gaagctagag taagtagttc gccagttaat
     5941 agtttgcgca acgttgttgc cattgctaca ggcatcgtgg tgtcacgctc gtcgtttggt
     6001 atggcttcat tcagctccgg ttcccaacga tcaaggcgag ttacatgatc ccccatgttg
     6061 tgcaaaaaag cggttagctc cttcggtcct ccgatcgttg tcagaagtaa gttggccgca
     6121 gtgttatcac tcatggttat ggcagcactg cataattctc ttactgtcat gccatccgta
     6181 agatgctttt ctgtgactgg tgagtactca accaagtcat tctgagaata gtgtatgcgg
     6241 cgaccgagtt gctcttgccc ggcgtcaata cgggataata ccgcgccaca tagcagaact
     6301 ttaaaagtgc tcatcattgg aaaacgttct tcggggcgaa aactctcaag gatcttaccg
     6361 ctgttgagat ccagttcgat gtaacccact cgtgcaccca actgatcttc agcatctttt
     6421 actttcacca gcgtttctgg gtgagcaaaa acaggaaggc aaaatgccgc aaaaaaggga
     6481 ataagggcga cacggaaatg ttgaatactc atactcttcc tttttcaata ttattgaagc
     6541 atttatcagg gttattgtct catgagcgga tacatatttg aatgtattta gaaaaataaa
     6601 caaatagggg ttccgcgcac atttccccga aaagtgccac ctaaattgta agcgttaata
     6661 ttttgttaaa attcgcgtta aatttttgtt aaatcagctc attttttaac caataggccg
     6721 aaatcggcaa aatcccttat aaatcaaaag aatagaccga gatagggttg agtgttgttc
     6781 cagtttggaa caagagtcca ctattaaaga acgtggactc caacgtcaaa ggnnnnnnnn
     6841 nnnnnnnnnn nnnnnnnnnn nnnnnnnnnn nnnnnnnnnn ntnnnnnnnn nnnnnnnnnn
     6901 nnnnnnnnnn nnnnnnnnnn nnnnnnnnnn nnnnnnnnnn nnnnnnnnnn nnnnnnnnnn
     6961 nnnnnnnnnn nnngnnnnnn nnnnnnnnnn nnnnnnnnnn nnnnnnnnnn nnnnnnnnnn
     7021 nnnnnnnnnn nnnnnnnnnn nnnnnnnnnn nnnnnnnnnn nnnnnnnnnn nnnnnnnnnn
     7081 nnnnnnnnnn nnnnnnnncc cattcgccat tcaggctgcg caactgttgg gaagggcgat
     7141 cggtgcgggc ctcttcgcta ttacgccagt cgacc
//
