[The description below was written by a language model from this plasmid's Addgene catalogue record and the feature table of its GenBank file.]
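Description:
ADAMTS5_pCSdest is a 7,175 bp expression clone carrying the human ADAMTS5 cDNA (insert listed as about 2.9 kb) in pCSDest, a Gateway destination version of the pCS2-type vector family. It is catalogued as a mammalian expression plasmid. In E. coli it is maintained at high copy through a ColE1/pUC-type origin and selected with ampicillin via the beta-lactamase gene. An f1 phage origin is also present, along with residual lac promoter/operator sequences from the cloning backbone.

The insert was introduced by Gateway recombination and sits between attB1 and attB2 sites. The feature table does not annotate the ADAMTS5 coding sequence itself, but the roughly 3 kb interval between these sites corresponds to the insert. No epitope tag or reporter is recorded.

Upstream lie two promoters in tandem. The simian cytomegalovirus IE94 enhancer/promoter drives strong RNA polymerase II transcription when the DNA is delivered into vertebrate cells or embryos. An SP6 phage promoter immediately before attB1 allows in vitro synthesis of sense mRNA. Downstream, an SV40 polyadenylation signal terminates and polyadenylates the transcript. T7 and T3 promoters oriented back toward the insert could be used to make antisense RNA.

The associated publication surveyed the effects of expressing human chromosome 21 genes on early zebrafish development. This fits the vector design, which suits producing mRNA for embryo injection as well as direct plasmid-based overexpression. The record does not specify which route was used for this particular clone.
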