Addgene plasmid #53819: ADAMTS5_pCSdest
Depositing lab: Roger Reeves. Depositing organization: Johns Hopkins University and School of Medicine. Publication: Survey of Human Chromosome 21 Gene Expression Effects on Early Development in Danio rerio. Edie S, Zaghloul NA, Leitch CC, Klinedinst DK, Lebron J, Thole JF, McCallion AS, Katsanis N, Reeves RH. G3 (Bethesda). 2018 Jul 2;8(7):2215-2223. doi: 10.1534/g3.118.200144. PubMed 29760202.
Backbone
  Vector backbone: pCSDest
  Backbone manufacturer: Lawson Lab (Addgene Plasmid 22423)
  Total vector size (bp): 7175
  Vector type: Mammalian Expression
Growth in bacteria
  Bacterial resistance: Ampicillin, 100 μg/mL
  Growth temperature: 37°C
  Growth strain: DH10B
  Copy number: High Copy
Gene/Insert
  Gene/Insert name: ADAMTS5
  Species: H. sapiens (human)
  Insert size (bp): 2935
  Entrez Gene: ADAMTS5 (a.k.a. ADAM-TS 11, ADAM-TS 5, ADAM-TS5, ADAMTS-11, ADAMTS-5, ADAMTS11, ADMP-2)
  Promoter: SP6 and CMV
  Cloning method: Gateway Cloning
  Sequencing primers: 5′ SP6; 3′ EBV-Rev
Terms and licenses: Academic/Nonprofit Terms; Industry Terms
Depositor comments: BC093777
How to cite: ADAMTS5_pCSdest was a gift from Roger Reeves (Addgene plasmid # 53819 ; http://n2t.net/addgene:53819 ; RRID:Addgene_53819)
