>Addgene plasmid #53819 | ADAMTS5_pCSdest | addgene partial sequence | sequence record 94736 | CMV-F 5'-CGCAAATGGGCGGTAGGCGTG-3'
CATGCTCGTTTAGGGAACCGCCATTCTGCCTGGGGACGTCGGAGCAAGCTTGATTTAGGTGACACTATAG
AATACAAGCTACTTGTTCTTTTTGCAGGATCCCATCGATTCGAATTCAAGGATCACAAGTTTGTACAAAA
AAGCAGGCTTTAAAGGAACCAATTCAGTCGACTGGATCCGGTACCGAATTCGCGGCCGCGAATTCGCCCT
TATCCCCCGCCCCGTTAACTTCATAGCAAATAACAAATACCCATAAAGTCCCAGTCGCGCAGCCCCTCCC
CGCGGGCAGCGCACTATGCTGCTCGGGTGGGCGTCCCTGCTGCTGTGCGCGTTCCGCCTGCCCCTGGCCG
CGGTCGGCCCCGCCGCGACACCTGCCCAGGATAAAGCCGGGCAGCCTCCGACTGCTGCAGCAGCCGCCCA
GCCCCGCCGGCGGCAGGGGGAGGAGGTGCAGGAGCGAGCCGAGCCTCCCGGCCACCCGCACCCCCTGGCG
CAGCGGCGCAGGAGCAAGGGGCTGGTGCAGAACATCGACCAACTCTACTCCGGCGGCGGCAAGGTGGGCT
ACCTCGTCTACGCGGGCGGCCGGAGGTTCCTCTTGGACCTGGAGCGAGATGGTTCGGTGGGCATTGCTGG
CTTCGTGCCCGCAGGAGGCGGGACGAGTGCGCCCTGGCGCCACCGGAGCCACTGCTTCTATCGGGGCACA
GTGGACGCTAGTCCCCGCTCTCTGGCTGTCTTTGACCTCTGTGGGGGTCTCGAC
