>Addgene plasmid #53819 | ADAMTS5_pCSdest | addgene partial sequence | sequence record 95973 | EBV-rev 5'-GTGGTTTGTCCAAACTCATC-3'
TACGACTCACTATAGTTCTAGAGGCTCGAGAGGATCACCACTTTGTACAAGAAAGCTGGGTCTAGATAAA
CGAATTCGCCCTTTATATACACGACTGCATCGGTGCTGAATCCTCCAGTTATCTTTGTGCATAAGATCAT
AACCACAGGCTAACATTTCTTCAACAAGCATTGCTTAAACGCAGAAGGCCTTTGGGAGAGAGGACATCCT
TTTGCTAACTTCCGGTTTCCATCCTGGCACTGCACCGTTCTGGTGTGCCAACCTGTGTCACAGGTCCTAG
AGCAGGCGAGCCATGGGCCCGTGACCCACTGCGGCTGCGAAGTGTGTGATCCCACTTTATTGCTGCCATG
ACTAGTGACAGAGTTTACTTTTGGAGTGGACTTCTTGGGAACAAAAAAGCTATAACGGACATCTAATGGT
TTAGTGGGGTCTGTTGCAAGAATCTGCACTATTAGAATTTCCTTCGTGGCAGAGTAGCCCATGCCATGCA
GGAAGTCATCCCTGTGGCTCCAACCGCTATAGTTCATGACTGTTCCATTGATGTCAATGATAGTCTCTGA
AGTGGAGATCATGTACTTTCCATTGATAAGGTACTCACCGTTTTTCTTTTTCAGGGCTAAATAGGCAGTG
AATCTAGTCTGGTCTTTGGCTTTGAACTGTCGAACTTTTATGTGGGTTGCCCCTTCAGGAATCCTCACCA
CGTCAGTGTAACCCTTACTTTTCTTATTAAAGGTTCCAACAATCTTTGTACAGCTGGAGTTGTCTCCTCC
ACATACTCCGCACTTGTCATACTGCAGC
